Addgene plasmid #42725: TAL3262
Depositing lab: Keith Joung. Depositing organization: Massachusetts General Hospital. Publication: Targeted gene disruption in somatic zebrafish cells using engineered TALENs. Sander JD, Cade L, Khayter C, Reyon D, Peterson RT, Joung JK, Yeh JR. Nat Biotechnol. 2011 Aug 5;29(8):697-8. doi: 10.1038/nbt.1934. PubMed 21822241.
Backbone
  Vector backbone: JDS74
  Backbone manufacturer: Addgene plasmid #32288
  Backbone size w/o insert (bp): 6447
  Vector type: Mammalian Expression ; T7
Growth in bacteria
  Bacterial resistance: Ampicillin, 100 μg/mL
  Growth temperature: 37°C
  Growth strain: XL1 Blue
  Copy number: High Copy
Gene/Insert
  Gene/Insert name: ZebrafishCommunity-Frizzled 5-left (alt name: Frizzled 5)
  Species: D. rerio (zebrafish)
  Insert size (bp): 1640
  Promoter: CMV
  Tag / fusion protein: 3X Flag (N terminal on backbone); WT FOKI (C terminal on backbone)
  Cloning method: Restriction Enzyme; 5′ cloning site N/A (destroyed during cloning); 3′ cloning site N/A (destroyed during cloning)
  Sequencing primers: 5′ CMV-F; 3′ BGH-rev
Terms and licenses: Academic/Nonprofit Terms; Industry Terms: Not Available to Industry
Depositor comments: Target binding site: TCGGATTTTGGCTGCATG It is strongly recommended that users perform a diagnostic digest to verify this plasmid prior to use. For example, a double digest of the plasmid with BamHI and KpnI should result in two bands at 2.3kb and 5.8kb.
How to cite: TAL3262 was a gift from Keith Joung (Addgene plasmid # 42725 ; http://n2t.net/addgene:42725 ; RRID:Addgene_42725)
