[The description below was written by a language model from this plasmid's Addgene catalogue record.]
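Description:
TAL3262 is a TALEN expression plasmid built on the JDS74 backbone, a mammalian expression vector that also carries a T7 promoter. It is maintained in E. coli as a high-copy plasmid under ampicillin selection. The backbone is recorded as about 6.4 kb without insert, and the cloned segment adds roughly 1.6 kb. No feature table accompanies the record, so elements such as the bacterial origin and the polyadenylation signal are not explicitly listed, although the use of a BGH reverse sequencing primer suggests a BGH terminator downstream of the coding region.

The insert is an engineered TAL effector repeat array designed to recognise a site in the zebrafish (D. rerio) Frizzled 5 gene. It forms the "left" half-site monomer of a TALEN pair. The array was placed by restriction cloning, with both junction sites destroyed, into a frame supplied by the backbone. That frame adds an N-terminal 3X Flag tag for detection and a C-terminal wild-type FokI nuclease domain. Because FokI cleaves only as a dimer, this construct needs to be used with a matching right-hand TALEN that binds the opposite strand nearby, so that the two nuclease domains meet over the spacer and make a double-strand break. Error-prone repair of that break can then produce disruptive indels.

The CMV promoter drives expression in transfected mammalian cells. The T7 promoter allows in vitro transcription of TALEN mRNA, the usual route for delivery into zebrafish embryos, consistent with the associated work on targeted gene disruption in somatic zebrafish cells. The depositor recommends confirming the plasmid by diagnostic digest before use.
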