>Addgene plasmid #42725 | TAL3262 | depositor partial sequence | sequence record 57845 | TAL3262 sequence 2430 bps
TCTAGAGCTAGCACCATGGACTACAAAGACCATGACGGTGATTATAAAGATCATGACATCGATTACAAGG
ATGACGATGACAAGATGGCCCCCAAGAAGAAGAGGAAGGTGGGCATTCACCGCGGGGTACCTATGGTGGA
CTTGAGGACACTCGGTTATTCGCAACAGCAACAGGAGAAAATCAAGCCTAAGGTCAGGAGCACCGTCGCG
CAACACCACGAGGCGCTTGTGGGGCATGGCTTCACTCATGCGCATATTGTCGCGCTTTCACAGCACCCTG
CGGCGCTTGGGACGGTGGCTGTCAAATACCAAGATATGATTGCGGCCCTGCCCGAAGCCACGCACGAGGC
AATTGTAGGGGTCGGTAAACAGTGGTCGGGAGCGCGAGCACTTGAGGCGCTGCTGACTGTGGCGGGTGAG
CTTAGGGGGCCTCCGCTCCAGCTCGACACCGGGCAGCTGCTGAAGATCGCGAAGAGAGGGGGAGTAACAG
CGGTAGAGGCAGTGCACGCCTGGCGCAATGCGCTCACCGGGGCCCCCTTGAACCTGACCCCAGACCAGGT
AGTCGCAATCGCGTCACATGACGGGGGAAAGCAAGCCCTGGAAACCGTGCAAAGGTTGTTGCCGGTCCTT
TGTCAAGACCACGGCCTTACACCGGAGCAAGTCGTGGCCATTGCAAATAATAACGGTGGCAAACAGGCTC
TTGAGACGGTTCAGAGACTTCTCCCAGTTCTCTGTCAAGCCCACGGGCTGACTCCCGATCAAGTTGTAGC
GATTGCGAATAACAATGGAGGGAAACAAGCATTGGAGACTGTCCAACGGCTCCTTCCCGTGTTGTGTCAA
GCCCACGGTTTGACGCCTGCACAAGTGGTCGCCATCGCCTCCAATATTGGCGGTAAGCAGGCGCTGGAAA
CAGTACAGCGCCTGCTGCCTGTACTGTGCCAGGATCATGGACTGACCCCAGACCAGGTAGTCGCAATCGC
GTCAAACGGAGGGGGAAAGCAAGCCCTGGAAACCGTGCAAAGGTTGTTGCCGGTCCTTTGTCAAGACCAC
GGCCTTACACCGGAGCAAGTCGTGGCCATTGCAAGCAATGGGGGTGGCAAACAGGCTCTTGAGACGGTTC
AGAGACTTCTCCCAGTTCTCTGTCAAGCCCACGGGCTGACTCCCGATCAAGTTGTAGCGATTGCGTCCAA
CGGTGGAGGGAAACAAGCATTGGAGACTGTCCAACGGCTCCTTCCCGTGTTGTGTCAAGCCCACGGTTTG
ACGCCTGCACAAGTGGTCGCCATCGCCTCGAATGGCGGCGGTAAGCAGGCGCTGGAAACAGTACAGCGCC
TGCTGCCTGTACTGTGCCAGGATCATGGACTGACCCCAGACCAGGTAGTCGCAATCGCGAACAATAATGG
GGGAAAGCAAGCCCTGGAAACCGTGCAAAGGTTGTTGCCGGTCCTTTGTCAAGACCACGGCCTTACACCG
GAGCAAGTCGTGGCCATTGCAAATAATAACGGTGGCAAACAGGCTCTTGAGACGGTTCAGAGACTTCTCC
CAGTTCTCTGTCAAGCCCACGGGCTGACTCCCGATCAAGTTGTAGCGATTGCGTCGCATGACGGAGGGAA
ACAAGCATTGGAGACTGTCCAACGGCTCCTTCCCGTGTTGTGTCAAGCCCACGGTTTGACGCCTGCACAA
GTGGTCGCCATCGCCTCGAATGGCGGCGGTAAGCAGGCGCTGGAAACAGTACAGCGCCTGCTGCCTGTAC
TGTGCCAGGATCATGGACTGACCCCAGACCAGGTAGTCGCAATCGCGAACAATAATGGGGGAAAGCAAGC
CCTGGAAACCGTGCAAAGGTTGTTGCCGGTCCTTTGTCAAGACCACGGCCTTACACCGGAGCAAGTCGTG
GCCATTGCATCCCACGACGGTGGCAAACAGGCTCTTGAGACGGTTCAGAGACTTCTCCCAGTTCTCTGTC
AAGCCCACGGGCTGACTCCCGATCAAGTTGTAGCGATTGCGTCGAACATTGGAGGGAAACAAGCATTGGA
GACTGTCCAACGGCTCCTTCCCGTGTTGTGTCAAGCCCACGGTTTGACGCCTGCACAAGTGGTCGCCATC
GCCTCGAATGGCGGCGGTAAGCAGGCGCTGGAAACAGTACAGCGCCTGCTGCCTGTACTGTGCCAGGATC
ATGGACTGACACCCGAACAGGTGGTCGCCATTGCTAATAATAACGGAGGACGGCCAGCCTTGGAGTCCAT
CGTAGCCCAATTGTCCAGGCCCGATCCCGCGTTGGCTGCGTTAACGAATGACCATCTGGTGGCGTTGGCA
TGTCTTGGTGGACGACCCGCGCTCGATGCAGTCAAAAAGGGTCTGCCTCATGCTCCCGCATTGATCAAAA
GAACCAACCGGCGGATTCCCGAGAGAACTTCCCATCGAGTCGCGGGATCC
