>Addgene plasmid #42725 | TAL3262 | addgene partial sequence | sequence record 61030 | JDS-TALEN-F 5'-TAGGGGTCGGTAAACAGTGG-3'
TGTGGCGGGTGAGCTTAGGGGGCCTCCGCTCCAGCTCGACACCGGGCAGCTGCTGAAGATCGCGAAGAGA
GGGGGAGTAACAGCGGTAGAGGCAGTGCACGCCTGGCGCAATGCGCTCACCGGGGCCCCCTTGAACCTGA
CCCCAGACCAGGTAGTCGCAATCGCGTCACATGACGGGGGAAAGCAAGCCCTGGAAACCGTGCAAAGGTT
GTTGCCGGTCCTTTGTCAAGACCACGGCCTTACACCGGAGCAAGTCGTGGCCATTGCAAATAATAACGGT
GGCAAACAGGCTCTTGAGACGGTTCAGAGACTTCTCCCAGTTCTCTGTCAAGCCCACGGGCTGACTCCCG
ATCAAGTTGTAGCGATTGCGAATAACAATGGAGGGAAACAAGCATTGGAGACTGTCCAACGGCTCCTTCC
CGTGTTGTGTCAAGCCCACGGTTTGACGCCTGCACAAGTGGTCGCCATCGCCTCCAATATTGGCGGTAAG
CAGGCGCTGGAAACAGTACAGCGCCTGCTGCCTGTACTGTGCCAGGATCATGGACTGACCCCAGACCAGG
TAGTCGCAATCGCGTCAAACGGAGGGGGAAAGCAAGCCCTGGAAACCGTGCAAAGGTTGTTGCCGGTCCT
TTGTCAAGACCACGGCCTTACACCGGAGCAAGTCGTGGCCATTGCAAGCAATGGGGGTGGCAAACAGGCT
CTTGAGACGGTTCAGAGACTTCTCCCAGTTCTCTGTCAAGCCCACGGGCTGACTCCCGATCAAGTTGTAG
CGATTGCGTCCAACGGTGGAGGGAAACAAGCATTGGAGACTGTCCAACGGCTCCTTCCCGTGTTGTGTCA
AGCCCACGGTTTGACGCCTGCACAAGTGGTCGCCATCGCCTCGAATGGCGGCGGTAAGCAGGCGCTGGAA
ACAGTACAGCGCCTGCTGCCTGTACTGTGCCAGGATCATGGACTGACCC
